Addgene plasmid #196962: pCMV-PE2-P2A-PuroR
Purpose: Expresses PE2 with puromycin resistance
Depositing lab: Leopold Parts. Depositing organization: Wellcome Sanger Institute. Publication: Prediction of prime editing insertion efficiencies using sequence features and DNA repair determinants. Koeppel J, Weller J, Peets EM, Pallaseni A, Kuzmin I, Raudvere U, Peterson H, Liberante FG, Parts L. Nat Biotechnol. 2023 Feb 16. doi: 10.1038/s41587-023-01678-y. PubMed 36797492.
Backbone
  Vector backbone: pCMV
  Total vector size (bp): 10423
  Vector type: Mammalian Expression
  Selectable markers: Puromycin
Growth in bacteria
  Bacterial resistance: Ampicillin, 100 μg/mL
  Growth temperature: 37°C
  Growth strain: DH5alpha
  Copy number: High Copy
Gene/Insert
  Gene/Insert name: PE2-P2A-Puro (alt name: Cas9-RT, Cas9(H840A)-M-MLVrt(D200N, T306K, W313F, T330P, L603W)-P2A-GFP)
  Insert size (bp): 6990
  Promoter: CMV
  Cloning method: Ligation Independent Cloning
  Sequencing primers: 5′ T7-forward; 3′ BGH-reverse
Terms and licenses: Academic/Nonprofit Terms; Industry Terms: Not Available to Industry
How to cite: pCMV-PE2-P2A-PuroR was a gift from Leopold Parts (Addgene plasmid # 196962 ; http://n2t.net/addgene:196962 ; RRID:Addgene_196962)
