[The description below was written by a language model from this plasmid's Addgene catalogue record and pLannotate feature annotations shown in this document.]
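Description:
pCMV-PE2-P2A-PuroR is a 10.4 kb mammalian expression plasmid on a pCMV backbone that delivers the PE2 prime editor together with a puromycin selection marker from a single transcript. In bacteria it is maintained as a high-copy plasmid through a ColE1/pUC-type origin and selected with ampicillin via the β-lactamase gene. Remnants of lac regulatory elements, a bom fragment and small MCS and SV40 promoter fragments are backbone leftovers with no evident role in the payload.

The roughly 7 kb insert is driven by the human CMV immediate-early enhancer and promoter, with a T7 promoter just upstream of the coding region, which also serves as a sequencing primer site, and a bovine growth hormone polyadenylation signal at the 3′ end. The open reading frame encodes Streptococcus pyogenes Cas9 carrying the H840A nickase mutation, annotated in the feature table as N- and C-terminal Cas9 segments spanning the sequence origin. Cas9 is fused to an engineered Moloney murine leukemia virus reverse transcriptase with the D200N, T306K, W313F, T330P and L603W substitutions, which the annotation software picks up as a gag-pol fragment. Downstream, a P2A self-cleaving peptide, named in the catalogue entry but not annotated, links the editor to the pac gene encoding puromycin N-acetyltransferase, so that the editor and the resistance protein are produced as separate polypeptides. One alternative name in the record ends in "P2A-GFP", but the feature table shows pac and no GFP, consistent with the plasmid name.

The construct is used to express PE2 in mammalian cells and to enrich for transfected, editor-expressing cells with puromycin. The pegRNA must be supplied separately, as no guide cassette is annotated.
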