Features (pLannotate 1.2.2; 18 found; start..end, strand, type, name):
   1999..3600    -  CDS            Cas9(N): N-terminal portion of Streptococcus pyogenes Cas9 (Zetsche et al., 2015)
   3671..3689    -  promoter       T7 promoter: promoter for bacteriophage T7 RNA polymerase
   3731..3934    -  promoter       CMV promoter: human cytomegalovirus (CMV) immediate early promoter
   3935..4314    -  enhancer       CMV enhancer: human cytomegalovirus immediate early enhancer
   4469..4513    +  misc_feature   bom (fragment): basis of mobility region from pBR322
   4584..4688    +  promoter       AmpR promoter: bla
   4689..5549    +  CDS            AmpR: β-lactamase; bla; confers resistance to ampicillin, carbenicillin, and related antibiotics
   5720..6308    +  rep_origin     ori: high-copy-number ColE1/pMB1/pBR322/pUC origin of replication
   6491..6583    +  CDS            lacI (fragment): lac repressor; lacI; The lac repressor binds to the lac operator to inhibit transcription in E. coli. This inhibition can be relieved by adding lactose or isopropyl-β-D-thiogalactopyranoside (IPTG).
   6596..6617    +  protein_bind   CAP binding site: CAP binding activates transcription in the presence of cAMP. E. coli catabolite activator protein
   6632..6662    +  promoter       lac promoter: promoter for the E. coli lac operon
   6670..6686    +  protein_bind   lac operator: The lac repressor binds to the lac operator to inhibit transcription in E. coli. This inhibition can be relieved by adding lactose or isopropyl-β-D-thiogalactopyranoside (IPTG). lac repressor encoded by lacI
   6735..6751    -  misc_feature   MCS (fragment): pBluescript multiple cloning site
   6756..6777    -  promoter       SV40 promoter (fragment): SV40 enhancer and early promoter
   6781..7005    -  polyA_signal   bGH poly(A) signal: bovine growth hormone polyadenylation signal
   7067..7663    -  CDS            pac: PUAC_STRAD - Protein predicted: Swiss-Prot protein existence level 4. Detoxification of puromycin. From Streptomyces alboniger.
   7792..9823    -  CDS            gag-pol (fragment): Moloney murine leukemia virus Gag-Pol polyprotein; gag-pol; contains a read-through stop codon
   9927..1998    -  CDS            Cas9(C) (fragment) (across the origin): C-terminal portion of Streptococcus pyogenes Cas9 (Zetsche et al., 2015)
>Addgene plasmid #196962 | pCMV-PE2-P2A-PuroR | addgene full sequence | sequence record 440213 | Addgene NGS Result
GTACTTAGGCAGCTTGATGATCAGGTCCTTTTTCACTTCTTTGTAGCCCTTGGCTTCCAGAAAGTCGATG
GGATTCTTCTCGAAGCTGCTTCTTTCCATGATGGTGATCCCCAGCAGCTCTTTCACACTCTTCAGTTTCT
TGGACTTGCCCTTTTCCACTTTGGCCACCACCAGCACAGAATAGGCCACGGTGGGGCTGTCGAAGCCGCC
GTACTTCTTAGGGTCCCAGTCCTTCTTTCTGGCGATCAGCTTATCGCTGTTCCTCTTGGGCAGGATAGAC
TCTTTGCTGAAGCCGCCTGTCTGCACCTCGGTCTTTTTCACGATATTCACTTGGGGCATGCTCAGCACTT
TCCGCACGGTGGCAAAATCCCGGCCCTTATCCCACACGATCTCCCCGGTTTCGCCGTTTGTCTCGATCAG
AGGCCGCTTCCGGATCTCGCCGTTGGCCAGGGTAATCTCGGTCTTGAAAAAGTTCATGATGTTGCTGTAG
AAGAAGTACTTGGCGGTAGCCTTGCCGATTTCCTGCTCGCTCTTGGCGATCATCTTCCGCACGTCGTACA
CCTTGTAGTCGCCGTACACGAACTCGCTTTCCAGCTTAGGGTACTTTTTGATCAGGGCGGTTCCCACGAC
GGCGTTCAGGTAGGCGTCGTGGGCGTGGTGGTAGTTGTTGATCTCGCGCACTTTGTAAAACTGGAAATCC
TTCCGGAAATCGGACACCAGCTTGGACTTCAGGGTGATCACTTTCACTTCCCGGATCAGCTTGTCATTCT
CGTCGTACTTAGTGTTCATCCGGGAGTCCAGGATCTGTGCCACGTGCTTTGTGATCTGCCGGGTTTCCAC
CAGCTGTCTCTTGATGAAGCCGGCCTTATCCAGTTCGCTCAGGCCGCCTCTCTCGGCCTTGGTCAGATTG
TCGAACTTTCTCTGGGTAATCAGCTTGGCGTTCAGCAGCTGCCGCCAGTAGTTCTTCATCTTCTTCACGA
CCTCTTCGGAGGGCACGTTGTCGCTCTTGCCCCGGTTCTTGTCGCTTCTGGTCAGCACCTTGTTGTCGAT
GGAGTCGTCCTTCAGAAAGCTCTGAGGCACGATAGCGTCCACATCGTAGTCGGACAGCCGGTTGATGTCC
AGTTCCTGGTCCACGTACATATCCCGCCCATTCTGCAGGTAGTACAGGTACAGCTTCTCGTTCTGCAGCT
GGGTGTTTTCCACGGGGTGTTCTTTCAGGATCTGGCTGCCCAGCTCTTTGATGCCCTCTTCGATCCGCTT
CATTCTCTCGCGGCTGTTCTTCTGTCCCTTCTGGGTGGTCTGGTTCTCTCTGGCCATTTCGATCACGATG
TTCTCGGGCTTGTGCCGGCCCATCACTTTCACGAGCTCGTCCACCACCTTCACTGTCTGCAGGATGCCCT
TCTTAATGGCGGGGCTGCCGGCCAGATTGGCAATGTGCTCGTGCAGGCTATCGCCCTGGCCGGACACCTG
GGCTTTCTGGATGTCCTCTTTAAAGGTCAGGCTGTCGTCGTGGATCAGCTGCATGAAGTTTCTGTTGGCG
AAGCCGTCGGACTTCAGGAAATCCAGGATTGTCTTGCCGGACTGCTTGTCCCGGATGCCGTTGATCAGCT
TCCGGCTCAGCCTGCCCCAGCCGGTGTATCTCCGCCGCTTCAGCTGCTTCATCACTTTGTCGTCGAACAG
GTGGGCATAGGTTTTCAGCCGTTCCTCGATCATCTCTCTGTCCTCAAACAGTGTCAGGGTCAGCACGATA
TCTTCCAGAATGTCCTCGTTTTCCTCATTGTCCAGGAAGTCCTTGTCCTTGATAATTTTCAGCAGATCGT
GGTATGTGCCCAGGGAGGCGTTGAACCGATCTTCCACGCCGGAGATTTCCACGGAGTCGAAGCACTCGAT
TTTCTTGAAGTAGTCCTCTTTCAGCTGCTTCACGGTCACTTTCCGGTTGGTCTTGAACAGCAGGTCCACG
ATGGCCTTTTTCTGCTCGCCGCTCAGGAAGGCGGGCTTTCTCATTCCCTCGGTCACGTATTTCACTTTGG
TCAGCTCGTTATACACGGTGAAGTACTCGTACAGCAGGCTGTGCTTGGGCAGCACCTTCTCGTTGGGCAG
GTTCTTATCGAAGTTGGTCATCCGCTCGATGAAGCTCTGGGCGGAAGCGCCCTTGTCCACCACTTCCTCG
AAGTTCCAGGGGGTGATGGTTTCCTCGCTCTTTCTGGTCATCCAGGCGAATCTGCTGTTTCCCCTGGCCA
GAGGGCCCACGTAGTAGGGGATGCGGAAGGTCAGGATCTTCTCGATCTTTTCCCGGTTGTCCTTCAGGAA
TGGGTAAAAATCTTCCTGCCGCCGCAGAATGGCGTGCAGCTCTCCCAGGTGGATCTGGTGGGGGATGCTG
CCGTTGTCGAAGGTCCGCTGCTTCCGCAGCAGGTCCTCTCTGTTCAGCTTCACGAGCAGTTCCTCGGTGC
CGTCCATCTTTTCCAGGATGGGCTTGATGAACTTGTAGAACTCTTCCTGGCTGGCTCCGCCGTCAATGTA
GCCGGCGTAGCCGTTCTTGCTCTGGTCGAAGAAAATCTCTTTGTACTTCTCAGGCAGCTGCTGCCGCACG
AGAGCTTTCAGCAGGGTCAGGTCCTGGTGGTGCTCGTCGTATCTCTTGATCATAGAGGCGCTCAGGGGGG
CCTTGGTGATCTCGGTGTTCACTCTCAGGATGTCGCTCAGCAGGATGGCGTCGGACAGGTTCTTGGCGGC
CAGAAACAGGTCGGCGTACTGGTCGCCGATCTGGGCCAGCAGGTTGTCCAGGTCGTCGTCGTAGGTGTCC
TTGCTCAGCTGCAGTTTGGCATCCTCGGCCAGGTCGAAGTTGCTCTTGAAGTTGGGGGTCAGGCCCAGGC
TCAGGGCAATCAGGTTTCCGAACAGGCCATTCTTCTTCTCGCCGGGCAGCTGGGCGATCAGATTTTCCAG
CCGTCTGCTCTTGCTCAGTCTGGCAGACAGGATGGCCTTGGCGTCCACGCCGCTGGCGTTGATGGGGTTT
TCCTCGAACAGCTGGTTGTAGGTCTGCACCAGCTGGATGAACAGCTTGTCCACGTCGCTGTTGTCGGGGT
TCAGGTCGCCCTCGATCAGGAAGTGGCCCCGGAACTTGATCATGTGGGCCAGGGCCAGATAGATCAGCCG
CAGGTCGGCCTTGTCGGTGCTGTCCACCAGTTTCTTTCTCAGGTGGTAGATGGTGGGGTACTTCTCGTGG
TAGGCCACCTCGTCCACGATGTTGCCGAAGATGGGGTGCCGCTCGTGCTTCTTATCCTCTTCCACCAGGA
AGGACTCTTCCAGTCTGTGGAAGAAGCTGTCGTCCACCTTGGCCATCTCGTTGCTGAAGATCTCTTGCAG
ATAGCAGATCCGGTTCTTCCGTCTGGTGTATCTTCTTCTGGCGGTTCTCTTCAGCCGGGTGGCCTCGGCT
GTTTCGCCGCTGTCGAACAGCAGGGCTCCGATCAGGTTCTTCTTGATGCTGTGCCGGTCGGTGTTGCCCA
GCACCTTGAATTTCTTGCTGGGCACCTTGTACTCGTCGGTGATCACGGCCCAGCCCACAGAGTTGGTGCC
GATGTCCAGGCCGATGCTGTACTTCTTGTCGACTTTCCGCTTCTTCTTTGGTGACTCGAACTCGCTTCCG
TCGGCTGTCCGTTTCATGGTGGCGGCTCTCCCTATAGTGAGTCGTATTAGCGGCCGCGGATCTCTAGCGG
ATCTGACGGTTCACTAAACCAGCTCTGCTTATATAGACCTCCCACCGTACACGCCTACCGCCCATTTGCG
TCAATGGGGCGGAGTTGTTACGACATTTTGGAAAGTCCCGTTGATTTTGGTGCCAAAACAAACTCCCATT
GACGTCAATGGGGTGGAGACTTGGAAATCCCCGTGAGTCAAACCGCTATCCACGCCCATTGATGTACTGC
CAAAACCGCATCACCATGGTAATAGCGATGACTAATACGTAGATGTACTGCCAAGTAGGAAAGTCCCATA
AGGTCATGTACTGGGCATAATGCCAGGCGGGCCATTTACCGTCATTGACGTCAATAGGGGGCGTACTTGG
CATATGATACACTTGATGTACTGCCAAGTGGGCAGTTTACCGTAAATACTCCACCCATTGACGTCAATGG
AAAGTCCCTATTGGCGTTACTATGGGAACATACGTCATTATTGACGTCAATGGGCGGGGGTCGTTGGGCG
GTCAGCCAGGCGGGCCATTTACCGTAAGTTATGTAACGCGGAACTCCATATATGGGCTATGAACTAATGA
CCCCGTAATTGATTACTATTAATAACTAGTCAATAATCAATGTCAACGCGTATATCTGGCCCGTACATCG
CGAAGCAGCGCAAAACGCCTAACCCTAAGCAGATTCTTCATGCAATTGTCGGTCAAGCCTTGCCTTGTTG
TAGCTTAAATTTTGCTCGCGCACTACTCAGCGACCTCCAACACACAAGCAGGGAGCAGATACTGGCTTAA
CTATGCGGCATCAGAGCAGATTGTACTGAGAGTAGACCCTAGGGGATCGGGAGATCGATCTCCCGATCCG
TCGACGTCAGGTGGCACTTTTCGGGGAAATGTGCGCGGAACCCCTATTTGTTTATTTTTCTAAATACATT
CAAATATGTATCCGCTCATGAGACAATAACCCTGATAAATGCTTCAATAATATTGAAAAAGGAAGAGTAT
GAGTATTCAACATTTCCGTGTCGCCCTTATTCCCTTTTTTGCGGCATTTTGCCTTCCTGTTTTTGCTCAC
CCAGAAACGCTGGTGAAAGTAAAAGATGCTGAAGATCAGTTGGGTGCACGAGTGGGTTACATCGAACTGG
ATCTCAACAGCGGTAAGATCCTTGAGAGTTTTCGCCCCGAAGAACGTTTTCCAATGATGAGCACTTTTAA
AGTTCTGCTATGTGGCGCGGTATTATCCCGTATTGACGCCGGGCAAGAGCAACTCGGTCGCCGCATACAC
TATTCTCAGAATGACTTGGTTGAGTACTCACCAGTCACAGAAAAGCATCTTACGGATGGCATGACAGTAA
GAGAATTATGCAGTGCTGCCATAACCATGAGTGATAACACTGCGGCCAACTTACTTCTGACAACGATCGG
AGGACCGAAGGAGCTAACCGCTTTTTTGCACAACATGGGGGATCATGTAACTCGCCTTGATCGTTGGGAA
CCGGAGCTGAATGAAGCCATACCAAACGACGAGCGTGACACCACGATGCCTGTAGCAATGGCAACAACGT
TGCGCAAACTATTAACTGGCGAACTACTTACTCTAGCTTCCCGGCAACAATTAATAGACTGGATGGAGGC
GGATAAAGTTGCAGGACCACTTCTGCGCTCGGCCCTTCCGGCTGGCTGGTTTATTGCTGATAAATCTGGA
GCCGGTGAGCGTGGGTCTCGCGGTATCATTGCAGCACTGGGGCCAGATGGTAAGCCCTCCCGTATCGTAG
TTATCTACACGACGGGGAGTCAGGCAACTATGGATGAACGAAATAGACAGATCGCTGAGATAGGTGCCTC
ACTGATTAAGCATTGGTAACTGTCAGACCAAGTTTACTCATATATACTTTAGATTGATTTAAAACTTCAT
TTTTAATTTAAAAGGATCTAGGTGAAGATCCTTTTTGATAATCTCATGACCAAAATCCCTTAACGTGAGT
TTTCGTTCCACTGAGTGTCAGACCCCGTAGAAAAGATCAAAGGATCTTCTTGAGATCCTTTTTTTCTGCG
CGTAATCTGCTGCTTGCAAACAAAAAAACCACCGCTACCAGCGGTGGTTTGTTTGCCGGATCAAGAGCTA
CCAACTCTTTTTCCGAAGGTAACTGGCTTCAGCAGAGCGCAGATACCAAATACTGTTCTTCTAGTGTAGC
CGTAGTTAGGCCACCACTTCAAGAACTCTGTAGCACCGCCTACATACCTCGCTCTGCTAATCCTGTTACC
AGTGGCTGCTGCCAGTGGCGATAAGTCGTGTCTTACCGGGTTGGACTCAAGACGATAGTTACCGGATAAG
GCGCAGCGGTCGGGCTGAACGGGGGGTTCGTGCACACAGCCCAGCTTGGAGCGAACGACCTACACCGAAC
TGAGATACCTACAGCGTGAGCTATGAGAAAGCGCCACGCTTCCCGAAGGGAGAAAGGCGGACAGGTATCC
GGTAAGCGGCAGGGTCGGAACAGGAGAGCGCACGAGGGAGCTTCCAGGGGGAAACGCCTGGTATCTTTAT
AGTCCTGTCGGGTTTCGCCACCTCTGACTTGAGCGTCGATTTTTGTGATGCTCGTCAGGGGGGCGGAGCC
TATGGAAAAACGCCAGCAACGCGGCCTTTTTACGGTTCCTGGCCTTTTGCTGGCCTTTTGCTCACATGTT
CTTTCCTGCGTTATCCCCTGATTCTGTGGATAACCGTATTACCGCCTTTGAGTGAGCTGATACCGCTCGC
CGCAGCCGAACGACCGAGCGCAGCGAGTCAGTGAGCGAGGAAGCGGAAGAGCGCCCAATACGCAAACCGC
CTCTCCCCGCGCGTTGGCCGATTCATTAATGCAGCTGGCACGACAGGTTTCCCGACTGGAAAGCGGGCAG
TGAGCGCAACGCAATTAATGTGAGTTAGCTCACTCATTAGGCACCCTAGGCTTTACACTTTATGCTTCCG
GCTCGTATGTTGTGTGGAATTGTGAGCGGATAACAATTTCACACAGGAAACAGCTATGACCATGATTACG
CCAAGCTCTAGCTAGAGGTCGACGGTATCGAGCCCCAGCTGGTTCTTTCCGCCTCAGAAGCCATAGAGCC
CACCGCATCCCCAGCATGCCTGCTATTGTCTTCCCAATCCTCCCCCTTGCTGTCCTGCCCCACCCCACCC
CCCAGAATAGAATGACACCTACTCAGACAATGCGATGCAATTTTCTCATTTTATTAGGAAAGGACAGTGG
GAGTGGCACCTTCCAGGGTCAAGGAAGGCACGGGGGAGGGGCAAACAACAGATGGCTGGCAACTAGAAGG
CACAGTCGAGGCTGATCAGCGGGTTTAAACTCAATGGTGATGGTGATGATGACCGGTCGTCTCTTAGGCA
CCGGGCTTGCGGGTCATGCACCAGGTGCGCGGTCCTTCGGGCACCTCGACGTCGGCGGTGACGGTGAAGC
CGAGCCGCTCGTAGAAGGGGAGGTTTCTGGGAGCGGAGGTTTCAAGGAAGGCTGGGACCCCGGCCCTCTC
TGCCGCTTCCACTCCAGGGAGCACTACAGCGCTGCCCAGACCCTTGCCTTGGTGGTCGGGCGATACGCCG
ACGGTGGCCAGGAACCACGCGGGCTCCTTGGGCCGGTGCGGCGCCAGGAGGCCTTCCATCTGTTGCTGCG
CGGCCAGCCGGGAACCGCTCAACTCGGCCATTCTAGGCCCGATTTCTGCGAACACGGCTCCAGCTTCAAC
GCTCTCGGGTGTGGTCCAGACAGCTACCGCGGCGCCATCGTCTGCCACCCACACCTTGCCGATGTCGAGC
CCGACGCGCGTGAGGAAGAGTTCTTGCAGCTCGGTGACCCGCTCGATGTGTCTGTCTGGATCGACAGTGT
GACGGGTTGCGGGGTAGTCAGCGAACGCGGCGGCCAGGGTCCGCACGGCCCTAGGAACGTCATCTCGTGT
AGCGAGGCGCACCGTGGGCTTGTACTCGGTCATAGGTCCAGGGTTCTCCTCCACGTCTCCAGCCTGCTTC
AGCAGGCTGAAGTTAGTAGCTCCGCTTCCGACTTTCCTCTTCTTCTTGGGCTCGAATTCGCTGCCGTCGG
CGGTTCTTTTTGAGCCGCCAGAGGGTGATGAATTTTCTATGAGGAGGGTAGAGGTGTCTGGAGTCTCTGT
GATGGCTGCCTTTCGGGCCGCTTGGTCAGCCATCCGGTTGCCTCTAGCCTCGGCGCTGTGTCCCTTTTGA
TGTCCTGGACAATGGATTATGCTAAGTCTTTTGGGCAGAAAGAGGGCTTTTAGTAGGGCCAAGATCTCGT
CTTTATTTTTGATCTCTTTGCCTTCTGATGTGAGCCACCCACGCCTTCTGTATATTTCTCCATGGATATG
GGCAGTAGCAAAAGCATAACGGCTATCAGTATAAACATTTAGCTTCTTACCTTCTGCCATCTTTAGGGCC
TGGGTGAGTGCTATCAGTTCAGCCCGCTGAGCGGATGTCCCGGCTGGCAGGGCTTTAGCCCAGATTACCT
CGGTCTCGGTGGTCACCGCAGCTCCCGCCTTACGCTGTCCCTCTTGTAAGAGACTGCTTCCATCCGTGTA
CCAGGTGTGGTCGGCGTCTGGGAGCGGCTGGTCCGTTAGGTCGGGTCGGGTTCCGTGGGCTTCGGCCAGG
ATATCAAGGCAGTTGTGTTGCAGCCCTTCCTCAGGCAGTGGGAGCAGCGTAGCCGGGTTCAGGGCTACCA
CCGGTCCGAACTGGACCCGGTCCGTGTCCAAAAGCAAGGCCTGATAGTGAGTCATCCGGGCGTTGGAAAG
CCAGCGGTCGGGGGGTTGTTTGACTAGTGCCTCTACTGCATGGGGGGCCAGAATGACTAGTGGCTGTCCC
ATGGTTAGCTTGCCTGCATCCTTTGTCAGTACGGCAATGGCTGCTACCATCCGTAGGCAAGGGGGCCACC
CAGCTGCTACTGGGTCTAGCTTTTTGGACAGGTAGGCCACCGGCCGACGCCAAGGTCCCAGTTTTTGCGT
TAGGACACCTTTGGCGTAGCCCTGCTTCTCGTCGACAAAGAGTTCAAAGGGCTTAGTCAAATCTGGCAAC
CCCAGGGCTGGGGCAGTTAGAAGAGCTTGCTTGATTTCTTGATAGGCCTTTTGTTGGTCTGGGCCCCAAT
TAAACAGAGTCCCCGGTTTGGTGAGAGGGTACAGGGGGGCTGCCATTTCTGCAAACCCAGGGATGAAGAG
GCGACAGAAGCCTGCCTTCCCTAGGAACTCCCTTAGTTGTCGAGGGGTCTTCGGAGTAGGCTGCCCCATC
ACAGTCTCTTTTCTGGCCTCAGTCAGCCATCTCTGACCCTCTTTTAGAAGATACCCCAGATACTTGACCT
GTTTCTGGCAAATTTGGGCTTTCTTGGCCGAGGCCCGATACCCGAGGTTCCCTAGGGTTTGTAACAGGGC
CCGAGTACCTTGTTGGCAGTCTAGCTCAGAAGTGGCGGCCAGCAGTAAGTCATCCACGTACTGTAGCAGG
ATCAAGTCTGGGTGCTGGATCCGGAAGTCTGCTAGGTCTCTGTGCAGTGCCTCATTAAACAGGGTGGGAC
TGTTTTTGAAACCCTGTGGGAGTCTGGTCCAGGTCAATTGTCCTGAGATTCCCATCTCTGGATCTCTCCA
CTCAAAGGCGAAGAGAGGCTGACTGGTGGGGTGGAGTCTCAGGCAGAAAAAGGCATCCTTTAAATCAAGC
ACAGTGTACCACTGGTGGGACGGTGGGAGCCCGCTCAAGAGGTTGTAAGGGTTGGGCACGGTGGGGTGGA
TGTCTTCCACCCGCTTGTTGACTTCTCTCAGATCCTGGACAGGCCTATAATCATTAGTCCCTGGTTTCTT
AACGGGTAGCAGGGGCGTGTTCCAGGGGGACTGGCAGGGTACCAGTATTCCCTGGTCCAACAGTCTCTGT
ATGTGGGGCTTGATCCCCAGTCTGGCTTCTTGTGACATGGGGTATTGTTTTATGGACACGGGGGTAGAGG
TTGCTTTCAGAGGTATGATCAGAGGAGCTTGGCGAACTGCCAGTCCCATGCCCCCGGTTTCCGCCCAGGC
CTGAGGAAAATCAGACAGCCATGTGGACCCTAGAGAAACATCTGGCTCTTTTGAGGTCTCATGTAGCCGA
TACTCATCTTCTATATTTAGGGTGCTGCTGCCGCCGCTGCTGCCGCCACTGCTCTCTGGTGTTGCTGACT
CGCTTGTTCCTGGTGTCTCGCTGCCAGAGGATCCTCCGCTAGATCCTCCAGAGTCACCTCCCAGCTGAGA
CAGGTCGATCCGTGTCTCGTACAGGCCGGTGATGCTCTGGTGGATCAGGGTGGCGTCCAGCACCTCTTTG
GTGCTGGTGTACCTCTTCCGGTCGATGGTGGTGTCAAAGTACTTGAAGGCGGCAGGGGCTCCCAGATTGG
TCAGGGTAAACAGGTGGATGATATTCTCGGCCTGCTCTCTGATGGGCTTATCCCGGTGCTTGTTGTAGGC
GGACAGCACTTTGTCCAGATTAGCGTCGGCCAGGATCACTCTCTTGGAGAACTCGCTGATCTGCTCGATG
ATCTCGTCCAGGTAGTGCTTGTGCTGTTCCACAAACAGCTGTTTCTGCTCATTATCCTCGGGGGAGCCCT
TCAGCTTCTCATAGTGGCTGGCCAGGTACAGGAAGTTCACATATTTGGAGGGCAGGGCCAGTTCGTTTCC
CTTCTGCAGTTCGCCGGCAGAGGCCAGCATTCTCTTCCGGCCGTTTTCCAGCTCGAACAGGGA
